Addgene plasmid #123833: MTK4a_020
Purpose: Encodes the d4 PEST tag as a Type 4a part to be used in the MTK system
Depositing lab: Hana El-Samad. Depositing organization: University of California, San Francisco (UCSF). Publication: A Toolkit for Rapid Modular Construction of Biological Circuits in Mammalian Cells. Fonseca JP, Bonny AR, Kumar GR, Ng AH, Town J, Wu QC, Aslankoohi E, Chen SY, Dods G, Harrigan P, Osimiri LC, Kistler AL, El-Samad H. ACS Synth Biol. 2019 Nov 15;8(11):2593-2606. doi: 10.1021/acssynbio.9b00322. Epub 2019 Nov 5. PubMed 31686495.
Backbone
  Vector backbone: MTK0_027
  Vector type: Mammalian Expression
Growth in bacteria
  Bacterial resistance: Chloramphenicol, 25 μg/mL
  Growth temperature: 37°C
  Growth strain: DH5alpha
  Copy number: Unknown
Gene/Insert
  Gene/Insert name: d4PEST tag
  Species: Synthetic
  Cloning method: Restriction Enzyme; 5′ cloning site BsmBI (destroyed during cloning); 3′ cloning site BsmBI (destroyed during cloning)
Terms and licenses: Academic/Nonprofit Terms; Industry Terms: Not Available to Industry
Depositor comments: Type 4a parts are used for C-terminal coding sequences in the MTK system Please visit https://www.biorxiv.org/content/10.1101/506188v2 for BioRxiv preprint
How to cite: MTK4a_020 was a gift from Hana El-Samad (Addgene plasmid # 123833 ; http://n2t.net/addgene:123833 ; RRID:Addgene_123833)
