[The description below was written by a language model from this plasmid's Addgene catalogue record and pLannotate feature annotations shown in this document.]
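Description:
MTK4a_020 is a small part-storage plasmid (about 1.8 kb) from the Mammalian Toolkit (MTK), a modular hierarchical cloning system for assembling genetic circuits for mammalian cells. It is built on the MTK0_027 part-entry backbone. Although it is catalogued as a mammalian expression vector, it carries no mammalian promoter or polyadenylation signal of its own. It serves as a bacterial carrier for a single standardized part. It is propagated in E. coli through a high-copy ColE1/pUC-type origin and selected with chloramphenicol, with resistance provided by the cat gene under its native promoter. A minimal lambda t0 terminator lies between the resistance cassette and the part.

The payload is the synthetic d4 PEST tag, annotated in the feature table as a roughly 120 bp fragment matching the destabilizing portion of d4EGFP. This sequence derives from a mutated version of the C-terminal PEST region of mouse ornithine decarboxylase. Fused to a protein, it promotes turnover, and it gives EGFP an in vivo half-life of around four hours. The part was inserted using BsmBI sites that were destroyed during cloning. It is formatted as a Type 4a part, the position reserved in the MTK scheme for C-terminal coding sequences. In use, it is combined with promoter, coding sequence and terminator parts from the toolkit to build transcriptional units in which the upstream protein carries a C-terminal degradation tag. Such destabilized fusions are useful when reporters or circuit components need faster turnover, so that their levels track dynamic changes in expression more closely.
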