Features (pLannotate 1.2.2; 5 found; start..end, strand, type, name):
     56..644     +  rep_origin     ori: high-copy-number ColE1/pMB1/pBR322/pUC origin of replication
    758..877     +  CDS            d4EGFP (fragment): EGFP destabilized by a mutated version of residues 422-461 of mouse ornithine decarboxylase, giving an in vivo half-life of ~4 hours mammalian codon-optimized
    902..936     -  terminator     lambda t0 terminator: minimal transcription terminator from phage lambda (Scholtissek and Grosse, 1987)
   1010..1666    -  CDS            cat: CAT_ECOLX - Experimental evidence at protein level: Swiss-Prot protein existence level 1. This enzyme is an effector of chloramphenicol resistance in bacteria. From Escherichia coli. This protein is used as a marker in many commonly used cloning vectors, such as pACYC184.
   1667..1764    -  promoter       cat promoter: promoter of the E. coli cat gene encoding chloramphenicol acetyltransferase
>Addgene plasmid #123833 | MTK4a_020 | addgene full sequence | sequence record 249781 | Addgene NGS Result
GTGAGTTTTCGTTCCACTGAGCGTCAGACCCCGTAGAAAAGATCAAAGGATCTTCTTGAGATCCTTTTTT
TCTGCGCGTAATCTGCTGCTTGCAAACAAAAAAACCACCGCTACCAGCGGTGGTTTGTTTGCCGGATCAA
GAGCTACCAACTCTTTTTCCGAAGGTAACTGGCTTCAGCAGAGCGCAGATACCAAATACTGTTCTTCTAG
TGTAGCCGTAGTTAGGCCACCACTTCAAGAACTCTGTAGCACCGCCTACATACCTCGCTCTGCTAATCCT
GTTACCAGTGGCTGCTGCCAGTGGCGATAAGTCGTGTCTTACCGGGTTGGACTCAAGACGATAGTTACCG
GATAAGGCGCAGCGGTCGGGCTGAACGGGGGGTTCGTGCACACAGCCCAGCTTGGAGCGAACGACCTACA
CCGAACTGAGATACCTACAGCGTGAGCTATGAGAAAGCGCCACGCTTCCCGAAGGGAGAAAGGCGGACAG
GTATCCGGTAAGCGGCAGGGTCGGAACAGGAGAGCGCACGAGGGAGCTTCCAGGGGGAAACGCCTGGTAT
CTTTATAGTCCTGTCGGGTTTCGCCACCTCTGACTTGAGCGTCGATTTTTGTGATGCTCGTCAGGGGGGC
GGAGCCTATGGAAAAACGCCAGCAACGCGGCCTTTTTACGGTTCCTGGCCTTTTGCTGGCCTTTTGCTCA
CATGTTCTTTCCTGCGTTATCCCCTGATTCTGTGGATAACCGTAGTCGGTCTCAATCCCATGGCTTCCCG
CCGGAGGTGGAGGAGCAGGATGATGGCGCGCTGCCCATGTCTTGTGCCCAGGAGAGCGGGATGGACCGTC
ACCCTGCAGCCTGTGCTTCTGCTAGGATCAATGTGTAACTCGAGTGGCTGAGACCAGACCAATAAAAAAC
GCCCGGCGGCAACCGAGCGTTCTGAACAAATCCAGATGGAGTTCTGAGGTCATTACTGGATCTATCAACA
GGAGTCCAAGCGAGCTCGATATCAAATTACGCCCCGCCCTGCCACTCATCGCAGTACTGTTGTAATTCAT
TAAGCATTCTGCCGACATGGAAGCCATCACAAACGGCATGATGAACCTGAATCGCCAGCGGCATCAGCAC
CTTGTCGCCTTGCGTATAATATTTGCCCATGGTGAAAACGGGGGCGAAGAAGTTGTCCATATTGGCCACG
TTTAAATCAAAACTGGTGAAACTCACCCAGGGATTGGCTGAAACGAAAAACATATTCTCAATAAACCCTT
TAGGGAAATAGGCCAGGTTTTCACCGTAACACGCCACATCTTGCGAATATATGTGTAGAAACTGCCGGAA
ATCGTCGTGGTATTCACTCCAGAGCGATGAAAACGTTTCAGTTTGCTCATGGAAAACGGTGTAACAAGGG
TGAACACTATCCCATATCACCAGCTCACCGTCTTTCATTGCCATACGAAATTCCGGATGAGCATTCATCA
GGCGGGCAAGAATGTGAATAAAGGCCGGATAAAACTTGTGCTTATTTTTCTTTACGGTCTTTAAAAAGGC
CGTAATATCCAGCTGAACGGTCTGGTTATAGGTACATTGAGCAACTGACTGAAATGCCTCAAAATGTTCT
TTACGATGCCATTGGGATATATCAACGGTGGTATATCCAGTGATTTTTTTCTCCATTTTAGCTTCCTTAG
CTCCTGAAAATCTCGATAACTCAAAAAATACGCCCGGTAGTGATCTTATTTCATTATGGTGAAAGTTGGA
ACCTCTTACGTGCCCGATCAATCATGACCAAAATCCCTTAAC
